>Addgene plasmid #189001 | pMSCV LDTS-LIRmut | addgene full sequence | sequence record 371294 | Addgene NGS Result
TGAAAGACCCCACCTGTAGGTTTGGCAAGCTAGCTTAAGTAACGCCATTTTGCAAGGCATGGAAAATACA
TAACTGAGAATAGAGAAGTTCAGATCAAGGTTAGGAACAGAGAGACAGCAGAATATGGGCCAAACAGGAT
ATCTGTGGTAAGCAGTTCCTGCCCCGGCTCAGGGCCAAGAACAGATGGTCCCCAGATGCGGTCCCGCCCT
CAGCAGTTTCTAGAGAACCATCAGATGTTTCCAGGGTGCCCCAAGGACCTGAAATGACCCTGTGCCTTAT
TTGAACTAACCAATCAGTTCGCTTCTCGCTTCTGTTCGCGCGCTTCTGCTCCCCGAGCTCAATAAAAGAG
CCCACAACCCCTCACTCGGCGCGCCAGTCCTCCGATAGACTGCGTCGCCCGGGTACCCGTATTCCCAATA
AAGCCTCTTGCTGTTTGCATCCGAATCGTGGACTCGCTGATCCTTGGGAGGGTCTCCTCAGATTGATTGA
CTGCCCACCTCGGGGGTCTTTCATTTGGAGGTTCCACCGAGATTTGGAGACCCCTGCCCAGGGACCACCG
ACCCCCCCGCCGGGAGGTAAGCTGGCCAGCGGTCGTTTCGTGTCTGTCTCTGTCTTTGTGCGTGTTTGTG
CCGGCATCTAATGTTTGCGCCTGCGTCTGTACTAGTTAGCTAACTAGCTCTGTATCTGGCGGACCCGTGG
TGGAACTGACGAGTTCTGAACACCCGGCCGCAACCCTGGGAGACGTCCCAGGGACTTTGGGGGCCGTTTT
TGTGGCCCGACCTGAGGAAGGGAGTCGATGTGGAATCCGACCCCGTCAGGATATGTGGTTCTGGTAGGAG
ACGAGAACCTAAAACAGTTCCCGCCTCCGTCTGAATTTTTGCTTTCGGTTTGGAACCGAAGCCGCGCGTC
TTGTCTGCTGCAGCGCTGCAGCATCGTTCTGTGTTGTCTCTGTCTGACTGTGTTTCTGTATTTGTCTGAA
AATTAGGGCCAGACTGTTACCACTCCCTTAAGTTTGACCTTAGGTCACTGGAAAGATGTCGAGCGGATCG
CTCACAACCAGTCGGTAGATGTCAAGAAGAGACGTTGGGTTACCTTCTGCTCTGCAGAATGGCCAACCTT
TAACGTCGGATGGCCGCGAGACGGCACCTTTAACCGAGACCTCATCACCCAGGTTAAGATCAAGGTCTTT
TCACCTGGCCCGCATGGACACCCAGACCAGGTCCCCTACATCGTGACCTGGGAAGCCTTGGCTTTTGACC
CCCCTCCCTGGGTCAAGCCCTTTGTACACCCTAAGCCTCCGCCTCCTCTTCCTCCATCCGCCCCGTCTCT
CCCCCTTGAACCTCCTCGTTCGACCCCGCCTCGATCCTCCCTTTATCCAGCCCTCACTCCTTCTCTAGGC
GCCGGAATTAGATCTCTCGAGGCCACCATGAGCATCGAGAAGGTGGTAGAGTTCCTCCTGCCACCAGACA
AGGAGTCAGCCCCTTCTTCCGGACGGCAGAGGACCCAGAAGGCTCCCAAGGCCAAACCAAGCCTTGTGAG
GAGGGTCAGCACCCTGGCCAACACTCTTTCTCGACACACCATGCAAACCACAGCATGGGCCCTGAAGCAG
GGCCACTCTCTGGCCATGTGGATCCCGGGTGTGGCACCCCTGAGCAGCCTGGCCCAGTGGGGCGCATCGG
CAGCCATGCAGGTGGTGTCCCGGCGGCAGAGTGAGGTGCGGGTGCCCTGGCTGCACAACCTGGCAGCCTC
TCAGGATGAGAGCCATGACGACCAGACAGACACAGAGGGAGAGGAGACAGACGACGAGGAGGAGGAAGAA
GAGTCCGAGGCTGAGGAGAACGTGCTCAGAGAGGTTACAGCCCTGCCCAACCCGAGAGGCCTCCTGGGTG
GTGTGGTACACACCGTGCAGAACACTCTCCGGAACACCATCTCCGCAGTGACCTGGGCACCTGCGGCTGT
GCTGGGCACGGTGGGAAGGATCCTGCACCTCACACCAGCCCAGGCTGTCTCCTCTACCAAAGGGAGGGCC
ATGTCCCTATCCGATGCCCTGAAGGGTGTTACGGATAACGTGGTAGACACTGTGGTACACTATGTGCCGC
TTCCCAGGCTGTCCCTGATGGAGCCCGAGAGCGAATTCCGAGACATCGATAACCCTTCAGCAGAGGCGGA
GGGATCCGGTGGAGGCGGAGGTTCTGGGGGAGGAGGTAGTGGCGGTGGTGGTTCAGGAGGCGGCGGAAGC
TTGGATCCTAGGTCATCTGAGGACCCCACTGATGACTCCAGGCTTCCCAGGGCCGAAGCGGAGCAGGAAA
AGGACCAGCTCAGGACCCAGGTGGTGAGGCTACAAGCAGAGAAGGCAGACCTGTTGGGCATCGTGTCTGA
ACTGCAGCTCAAGCTGAACGCAGCTGGCGCTGCAGAAGATGCAGCAGTTGAAGCTAGGATGGCTGAAGGA
GAAGCAGAAGGGTACCCATACGATGTTCCAGATTACGCTTGAGAATTCTACCGGGTAGGGGAGGCGCTTT
TCCCAAGGCAGTCTGGAGCATGCGCTTTAGCAGCCCCGCTGGGCACTTGGCGCTACACAAGTGGCCTCTG
GCCTCGCACACATTCCACATCCACCGGTAGGCGCCAACCGGCTCCGTTCTTTGGTGGCCCCTTCGCGCCA
CCTTCTACTCCTCCCCTAGTCAGGAAGTTCCCCCCCGCCCCGCAGCTCGCGTCGTGCAGGACGTGACAAA
TGGAAGTAGCACGTCTCACTAGTCTCGTGCAGATGGACAGCACCGCTGAGCAATGGAAGCGGGTAGGCCT
TTGGGGCAGCGGCCAATAGCAGCTTTGCTCCTTCGCTTTCTGGGCTCAGAGGCTGGGAAGGGGTGGGTCC
GGGGGCGGGCTCAGGGGCGGGCTCAGGGGCGGGGCGGGCGCCCGAAGGTCCTCCGGAGGCCCGGCATTCT
GCACGCTTCAAAAGCGCACGTCTGCCGCGCTGTTCTCCTCTTCCTCATCTCCGGGCCTTTCGACCTGCAG
CCCAAGCTTACCATGACCGAGTACAAGCCCACGGTGCGCCTCGCCACCCGCGACGACGTCCCCAGGGCCG
TACGCACCCTCGCCGCCGCGTTCGCCGACTACCCCGCCACGCGCCACACCGTCGATCCGGACCGCCACAT
CGAGCGGGTCACCGAGCTGCAAGAACTCTTCCTCACGCGCGTCGGGCTCGACATCGGCAAGGTGTGGGTC
GCGGACGACGGCGCCGCGGTGGCGGTCTGGACCACGCCGGAGAGCGTCGAAGCGGGGGCGGTGTTCGCCG
AGATCGGCCCGCGCATGGCCGAGTTGAGCGGTTCCCGGCTGGCCGCGCAGCAACAGATGGAAGGCCTCCT
GGCGCCGCACCGGCCCAAGGAGCCCGCGTGGTTCCTGGCCACCGTCGGCGTCTCGCCCGACCACCAGGGC
AAGGGTCTGGGCAGCGCCGTCGTGCTCCCCGGAGTGGAGGCGGCCGAGCGCGCCGGGGTGCCCGCCTTCC
TGGAGACCTCCGCGCCCCGCAACCTCCCCTTCTACGAGCGGCTCGGCTTCACCGTCACCGCCGACGTCGA
GGTGCCCGAAGGACCGCGCACCTGGTGCATGACCCGCAAGCCCGGTGCCTGACGCCCGCCCCACGACCCG
CAGCGCCCGACCGAAAGGAGCGCACGACCCCATGCATCGATAAAATAAAAGATTTTATTTAGTCTCCAGA
AAAAGGGGGGAATGAAAGACCCCACCTGTAGGTTTGGCAAGCTAGCTTAAGTAACGCCATTTTGCAAGGC
ATGGAAAATACATAACTGAGAATAGAGAAGTTCAGATCAAGGTTAGGAACAGAGAGACAGCAGAATATGG
GCCAAACAGGATATCTGTGGTAAGCAGTTCCTGCCCCGGCTCAGGGCCAAGAACAGATGGTCCCCAGATG
CGGTCCCGCCCTCAGCAGTTTCTAGAGAACCATCAGATGTTTCCAGGGTGCCCCAAGGACCTGAAATGAC
CCTGTGCCTTATTTGAACTAACCAATCAGTTCGCTTCTCGCTTCTGTTCGCGCGCTTCTGCTCCCCGAGC
TCAATAAAAGAGCCCACAACCCCTCACTCGGCGCGCCAGTCCTCCGATAGACTGCGTCGCCCGGGTACCC
GTGTATCCAATAAACCCTCTTGCAGTTGCATCCGACTTGTGGTCTCGCTGTTCCTTGGGAGGGTCTCCTC
TGAGTGATTGACTACCCGTCAGCGGGGGTCTTTCATGGGTAACAGTTTCTTGAAGTTGGAGAACAACATT
CTGAGGGTAGGAGTCGAATATTAAGTAATCCTGACTCAATTAGCCACTGTTTTGAATCCACATACTCCAA
TACTCCTGAAATAGTTCATTATGGACAGCGCAGAAAGAGCTGGGGAGAATTGTGAAATTGTTATCCGCTC
ACAATTCCACACAACATACGAGCCGGAAGCATAAAGTGTAAAGCCTGGGGTGCCTAATGAGTGAGCTAAC
TCACATTAATTGCGTTGCGCTCACTGCCCGCTTTCCAGTCGGGAAACCTGTCGTGCCAGCTGCATTAATG
AATCGGCCAACGCGCGGGGAGAGGCGGTTTGCGTATTGGGCGCTCTTCCGCTTCCTCGCTCACTGACTCG
CTGCGCTCGGTCGTTCGGCTGCGGCGAGCGGTATCAGCTCACTCAAAGGCGGTAATACGGTTATCCACAG
AATCAGGGGATAACGCAGGAAAGAACATGTGAGCAAAAGGCCAGCAAAAGGCCAGGAACCGTAAAAAGGC
CGCGTTGCTGGCGTTTTTCCATAGGCTCCGCCCCCCTGACGAGCATCACAAAAATCGACGCTCAAGTCAG
AGGTGGCGAAACCCGACAGGACTATAAAGATACCAGGCGTTTCCCCCTGGAAGCTCCCTCGTGCGCTCTC
CTGTTCCGACCCTGCCGCTTACCGGATACCTGTCCGCCTTTCTCCCTTCGGGAAGCGTGGCGCTTTCTCA
TAGCTCACGCTGTAGGTATCTCAGTTCGGTGTAGGTCGTTCGCTCCAAGCTGGGCTGTGTGCACGAACCC
CCCGTTCAGCCCGACCGCTGCGCCTTATCCGGTAACTATCGTCTTGAGTCCAACCCGGTAAGACACGACT
TATCGCCACTGGCAGCAGCCACTGGTAACAGGATTAGCAGAGCGAGGTATGTAGGCGGTGCTACAGAGTT
CTTGAAGTGGTGGCCTAACTACGGCTACACTAGAAGAACAGTATTTGGTATCTGCGCTCTGCTGAAGCCA
GTTACCTTCGGAAAAAGAGTTGGTAGCTCTTGATCCGGCAAACAAACCACCGCTGGTAGCGGTGGTTTTT
TTGTTTGCAAGCAGCAGATTACGCGCAGAAAAAAAGGATCTCAAGAAGATCCTTTGATCTTTTCTACGGG
GTCTGACGCTCAGTGGAACGAAAACTCACGTTAAGGGATTTTGGTCATGAGATTATCAAAAAGGATCTTC
ACCTAGATCCTTTTAAATTAAAAATGAAGTTTTAAATCAATCTAAAGTATATATGAGTAAACTTGGTCTG
ACAGTTACCAATGCTTAATCAGTGAGGCACCTATCTCAGCGATCTGTCTATTTCGTTCATCCATAGTTGC
CTGACTCCCCGTCGTGTAGATAACTACGATACGGGAGGGCTTACCATCTGGCCCCAGTGCTGCAATGATA
CCGCGAGACCCACGCTCACCGGCTCCAGATTTATCAGCAATAAACCAGCCAGCCGGAAGGGCCGAGCGCA
GAAGTGGTCCTGCAACTTTATCCGCCTCCATCCAGTCTATTAATTGTTGCCGGGAAGCTAGAGTAAGTAG
TTCGCCAGTTAATAGTTTGCGCAACGTTGTTGCCATTGCTACAGGCATCGTGGTGTCACGCTCGTCGTTT
GGTATGGCTTCATTCAGCTCCGGTTCCCAACGATCAAGGCGAGTTACATGATCCCCCATGTTGTGCAAAA
AAGCGGTTAGCTCCTTCGGTCCTCCGATCGTTGTCAGAAGTAAGTTGGCCGCAGTGTTATCACTCATGGT
TATGGCAGCACTGCATAATTCTCTTACTGTCATGCCATCCGTAAGATGCTTTTCTGTGACTGGTGAGTAC
TCAACCAAGTCATTCTGAGAATAGTGTATGCGGCGACCGAGTTGCTCTTGCCCGGCGTCAATACGGGATA
ATACCGCGCCACATAGCAGAACTTTAAAAGTGCTCATCATTGGAAAACGTTCTTCGGGGCGAAAACTCTC
AAGGATCTTACCGCTGTTGAGATCCAGTTCGATGTAACCCACTCGTGCACCCAACTGATCTTCAGCATCT
TTTACTTTCACCAGCGTTTCTGGGTGAGCAAAAACAGGAAGGCAAAATGCCGCAAAAAAGGGAATAAGGG
CGACACGGAAATGTTGAATACTCATACTCTTCCTTTTTCAATATTATTGAAGCATTTATCAGGGTTATTG
TCTCATGAGCGGATACATATTTGAATGTATTTAGAAAAATAAACAAATAGGGGTTCCGCGCACATTTCCC
CGAAAAGTGCCACCTGACGTCTAAGAAACCATTATTATCATGACATTAACCTATAAAAATAGGCGTATCA
CGAGGCCCTTTCGTCTCGCGCGTTTCGGTGATGACGGTGAAAACCTCTGACACATGCAGCTCCCGGAGAC
GGTCACAGCTTGTCTGTAAGCGGATGCCGGGAGCAGACAAGCCCGTCAGGGCGCGTCAGCGGGTGTTGGC
GGGTGTCGGGGCTGGCTTAACTATGCGGCATCAGAGCAGATTGTACTGAGAGTGCACCATATGCGGTGTG
AAATACCGCACAGATGCGTAAGGAGAAAATACCGCATCAGGCGCCATTCGCCATTCAGGCTGCGCAACTG
TTGGGAAGGGCGATCGGTGCGGGCCTCTTCGCTATTACGCCAGCTGGCGAAAGGGGGATGTGCTGCAAGG
CGATTAAGTTGGGTAACGCCAGGGTTTTCCCAGTCACGACGTTGTAAAACGACGGCGCAAGGAATGGTGC
ATGCAAGGAGATGGCGCCCAACAGTCCCCCGGCCACGGGGCCTGCCACCATACCCACGCCGAAACAAGCG
CTCATGAGCCCGAAGTGGCGAGCCCGATCTTCCCCATCGGTGATGTCGGCGATATAGGCGCCAGCAACCG
CACCTGTGGCGCCGGTGATGCCGGCCACGATGCGTCCGGCGTAGAGGCGATTAGTCCAATTTGTTAAAGA
CAGGATATCAGTGGTCCAGGCTCTAGTTTTGACTCAACAATATCACCAGCTGAAGCCTATAGAGTACGAG
CCATAGATAAAATAAAAGATTTTATTTAGTCTCCAGAAAAAGGGGGGAA
Features (pLannotate 1.2.2; 22 found; start..end, strand, type, name):
    579..920     +  misc_feature   MESV Ψ: packaging signal of murine embryonic stem cell virus
    987..1403    +  CDS            gag (truncated): truncated Moloney murine leukemia virus (MMLV) gag gene lacking the start codon
   1431..2186    +  CDS            Plin1 (fragment): PLIN1_MOUSE - Also known as Peri, Plin. Experimental evidence at protein level: Swiss-Prot protein existence level 1. Modulator of adipocyte lipid metabolism. Coats lipid storage droplets to protect them from breakdown by hormone-sensitive lipase (HSL). Its absence may result in leanness (By similarity). Plays a role in unilocular lipid droplet formation by activating CIDEC. Their interaction promotes lipid droplet enlargement and directional net neutral lipid transfer. May modulate lipolysis and triglyceride levels. From Mus musculus (Mouse).
   2211..2236    +  CDS            FAPα2 (fragment): fluorogen-activating protein composed of a dimer of the L5-MG single-chain antibody fragment (Szent-Gyorgyi et al., 2008) binds malachite green derivatives to produce red fluorescence
   2250..2462    +  CDS            OPTN (fragment): OPTN_HUMAN - Also known as FIP2, GLC1E, HIP7, HYPL, NRP. Experimental evidence at protein level: Swiss-Prot protein existence level 1. (Microbial infection) May constitute a cellular target for adenovirus E3 14.7 and Bluetongue virus protein NS3 to inhibit innate immune response. From Homo sapiens (Human).
   2463..2490    +  CDS            3xHA (fragment): three tandem HA epitope tags
   2503..3002    +  promoter       PGK promoter: mouse phosphoglycerate kinase 1 promoter
   3023..3622    +  CDS            PuroR: puromycin N-acetyltransferase; pac from Streptomyces alboniger; confers resistance to puromycin
   3722..4236    +  LTR            3' LTR: 3' long terminal repeat from murine embryonic stem cell virus
   4398..4414    -  protein_bind   lac operator: The lac repressor binds to the lac operator to inhibit transcription in E. coli. This inhibition can be relieved by adding lactose or isopropyl-β-D-thiogalactopyranoside (IPTG). lac repressor encoded by lacI
   4422..4452    -  promoter       lac promoter: promoter for the E. coli lac operon
   4467..4488    -  protein_bind   CAP binding site: CAP binding activates transcription in the presence of cAMP. E. coli catabolite activator protein
   4501..4593    -  CDS            lacI (fragment): lac repressor; lacI; The lac repressor binds to the lac operator to inhibit transcription in E. coli. This inhibition can be relieved by adding lactose or isopropyl-β-D-thiogalactopyranoside (IPTG).
   4776..5364    -  rep_origin     ori: high-copy-number ColE1/pMB1/pBR322/pUC origin of replication
   5535..6395    -  CDS            AmpR: β-lactamase; bla; confers resistance to ampicillin, carbenicillin, and related antibiotics
   6396..6500    -  promoter       AmpR promoter: bla
   6595..6630    +  CDS            rop (fragment): Rop protein, which maintains plasmids at low copy number; rop
   6732..6831    +  misc_feature   bom (fragment): basis of mobility region from pBR322
   6837..6986    -  CDS            lacZα (fragment): LacZα fragment of β-galactosidase; lacZ fragment
   6986..7187    -  CDS            TcR (fragment): tetracycline efflux protein; tet; confers resistance to tetracycline
   7188..7286    +  CDS            env (fragment): murine leukemia virus gPr80 envelope polyprotein precursor; env; proteolytically cleaved into gp70SU and p15TM subunits
   7328..515     +  LTR            5' LTR (across the origin): 5' long terminal repeat from murine embryonic stem cell virus
