[The description below was written by a language model from this plasmid's Addgene catalogue record and pLannotate feature annotations shown in this document.]
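Description:
pMSCV LDTS-LIRmut is a gammaretroviral expression vector built on the pMSCV PGK-puro backbone, about 7.3 kb in the sequenced record. It is propagated in E. coli through a high-copy ColE1/pUC-type origin with ampicillin selection (AmpR under its own bla promoter). The short lacI, lacZα, TcR, rop, bom and env fragments annotated outside the proviral region appear to be non-functional remnants of the backbone's cloning history. The transferred unit is flanked by murine embryonic stem cell virus 5' and 3' LTRs. It also carries the MESV Ψ packaging signal and a truncated, start-codon-less gag segment, which together allow the transcript to be packaged into retroviral particles when packaging functions are supplied in trans.

The insert is a synthetic 1,065 bp open reading frame with no annotated internal promoter upstream, so it is presumably transcribed from the 5' LTR. The feature table shows it as a fusion of a mouse perilipin 1 (Plin1) fragment, a short linker-like stretch that matches a fluorogen-activating protein only by partial homology, a fragment of human optineurin (OPTN), and a C-terminal HA epitope tag. Going by the name, the Plin1 portion likely serves as the lipid droplet targeting sequence, and the OPTN portion likely supplies an LC3-interacting region that is mutated here, although the record does not state the specific changes. Downstream, a mouse PGK promoter drives puromycin N-acetyltransferase for selecting stably transduced mammalian cells. The construct is catalogued as the negative control for an engineered lipophagy-inducing adaptor protein, used in work on liver lipophagy and steatohepatitis.
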