Addgene plasmid #189001: pMSCV LDTS-LIRmut
Purpose: lipophagy-inducing adaptor protein, negative control
Depositing lab: Atsushi Hoshino. Depositing organization: Kyoto Prefectural University of Medicine. Publication: Liver lipophagy ameliorates nonalcoholic steatohepatitis through extracellular lipid secretion. Minami Y, Hoshino A, Higuchi Y, Hamaguchi M, Kaneko Y, Kirita Y, Taminishi S, Nishiji T, Taruno A, Fukui M, Arany Z, Matoba S. Nat Commun. 2023 Jul 13;14(1):4084. doi: 10.1038/s41467-023-39404-6. PubMed 37443159.
Backbone
  Vector backbone: pMSCV PGK-puro
  Vector type: Retroviral
  Selectable markers: Puromycin
Growth in bacteria
  Bacterial resistance: Ampicillin, 100 μg/mL
  Growth temperature: 37°C
  Growth strain: NEB Stable
  Copy number: High Copy
Gene/Insert
  Gene/Insert name: LDTS-LIRmut
  Species: Synthetic
  Insert size (bp): 1065
  Tag / fusion protein: HA (C terminal on insert)
Terms and licenses: Academic/Nonprofit Terms; Industry Terms: Not Available to Industry
Depositor comments: Please visit https://www.biorxiv.org/content/10.1101/2022.02.22.481456v1 for bioRxiv preprint.
How to cite: pMSCV LDTS-LIRmut was a gift from Atsushi Hoshino (Addgene plasmid # 189001 ; http://n2t.net/addgene:189001 ; RRID:Addgene_189001)
